>Addgene plasmid #68698 | pMpGWB433 | depositor full sequence | sequence record 129833 | pMpGWB433 sequence 12925 bps
TTTCACGCCCTTTTAAATATCCGATTATTCTAATAAACGCTCTTTTCTCTTAGGTTTACCCGCCAATATA
TCCTGTCAAACACTGATAGTTTAAACTGAAGGCGGGAAACGACAATCTGATCCAAGCTCAAGCTGCTCTA
GCATTCGCCATTCAGGCTGCGCAACTGTTGGGAAGGGCGATCGGTGCGGGCCTCTTCGCTATTACGCCAG
CTGGCGAAAGGGGGATGTGCTGCAAGGCGATTAAGTTGGGTAACGCCAGGGTTTTCCCAGTCACGACGTT
GTAAAACGACGGCCAGTGCCAAGCTTGGGTCTAGACCAGCCATTATAGCAACTATGTTAAAAGTGACAGT
TTTCTCTAATCGGGAATCTTGTCCGTATTGAAAGTTCCCTGTTCAGTGACTGAGCCGCTTAATAATATTT
TCAGTTTCGAGTACGAGGGAGAGATTGAACAAATTTTGGGGTTTCAGGGCTAAATTCTGCAGGGGCTTTA
GTTTTGAGTCGGGTGAAACTTTCCTAAGTCTTGGCAATGAACTCACATTCGCCATTGTACCTATTAAATG
ACCCAAACATCCTTGACAACAAATTGACAAGTACGGGAACATGATCTTCAATATGAAATTTAATATGTCC
TTTATGTTGGCTTTCCTCATCAATGATTGGAAACTCACATACAAAGAAAAGCGTGATATAATAAATCACT
AGAATCTTCTCCGCTTTCTAAGACAGTAATGATGGATCCACGTGAGTGTGAAACATCAATATCAACATCG
GTAGGAGTAGAGAAGTTTCTAAATCAGAAAAAGTGAATAGACAAGACAACTTACTCCTTGAACGAGAATA
TTCCTCGAGAAAGAGGGAAAAGAGTAAAAAGAGTAAAAAGCCATGGTACAGAATAGCCCATTCCATGGTT
ATTGCAGTCAAACCGCTACGCCAGCAAAAACGGAACGAAACTAAACCCGTTCCACAAATTGCGAAAGATG
GAATGTATTCGCCATGTATATTTCGAGATTATTATGAGACTTCCGGTCCCGGGAAGATGGCCTGGGTTCA
CCGGGATCAGCCGAATTCCGACGTGATGGAGCACGGCCATGCATACTTCTAGAGAAGTCGGCCACCGTGA
AATTCGACGACGAGATGGTACTAGAATCACCGGGACAGTACACACCTCGTTCATGGCCTCGAGCATTCGA
TGTCGCTCTCACCTGCACAGCCTCGAGGTATCGAGAGGGTTCTAGGATGGACCAGCGATGTCTCGAGGAA
TTTAGAAAGATTTCATGCGCTCGTTGTGTGAGAGCCAAGGAAGCACATTATGGGGCCTATAAGTACCACG
CAAGGGCCTGGGGTTCCCATCAATCAAATCAGTGTTCAGACGATTTCCTCAAGCGATCATTGCACCGTGA
TCAGTGAAGCACAGACTTCAAGCTTTTGGCTTGCCTACTTCCACGTTCCCATCCGAGATCGACACCGAAT
TGTTGAGTTCTGTCTGATCTTCCTGCAGTCGAGAGCGAAGTTCCACCATCTAGAGTTATCAACAAGTTTG
TACAAAAAAGCTGAACGAGAAACGTAAAATGATATAAATATCAATATATTAAATTAGATTTTGCATAAAA
AACAGACTACATAATACTGTAAAACACAACATATCCAGTCACTATGGCGGCCCCTCGAGGGGCCGCATTA
GGCACCCCAGGCTTTACACTTTATGCTTCCGGCTCGTATAATGTGTGGATTTTGAGTTAGGATCCGTCGA
GATTTTCAGGAGCTAAGGAAGCTAAAATGGAGAAAAAAATCACTGGATATACCACCGTTGATATATCCCA
ATGGCATCGTAAAGAACATTTTGAGGCATTTCAGTCAGTTGCTCAATGTACCTATAACCAGACCGTTCAG
CTGGATATTACGGCCTTTTTAAAGACCGTAAAGAAAAATAAGCACAAGTTTTATCCGGCCTTTATTCACA
TTCTTGCCCGCCTGATGAATGCTCATCCGGAATTCCGTATGGCAATGAAAGACGGTGAGCTGGTGATATG
GGATAGTGTTCACCCTTGTTACACCGTTTTCCATGAGCAAACTGAAACGTTTTCATCGCTCTGGAGTGAA
TACCACGACGATTTCCGGCAGTTTCTACACATATATTCGCAAGATGTGGCGTGTTACGGTGAAAACCTGG
CCTATTTCCCTAAAGGGTTTATTGAGAATATGTTTTTCGTCTCAGCCAATCCCTGGGTGAGTTTCACCAG
TTTTGATTTAAACGTGGCCAATATGGACAACTTCTTCGCCCCCGTTTTCACCATGGGCAAATATTATACG
CAAGGCGACAAGGTGCTGATGCCGCTGGCGATTCAGGTTCATCATGCCGTTTGTGATGGCTTCCATGTCG
GCAGAATGCTTAATGAATTACAACAGTACTGCGATGAGTGGCAGGGCGGGGCGTAAAGATCTGGATCCGG
CTTACTAAAAGCCAGATAACAGTATGCGTATTTGCGCGCTGATTTTTGCGGTATAAGAATATATACTGAT
ATGTATACCCGAAGTATGTCAAAAAGAGGTATGCTATGAAGCAGCGTATTACAGTGACAGTTGACAGCGA
CAGCTATCAGTTGCTCAAGGCATATATGATGTCAATATCTCCGGTCTGGTAAGCACAACCATGCAGAATG
AAGCCCGTCGTCTGCGTGCCGAACGCTGGAAAGCGGAAAATCAGGAAGGGATGGCTGAGGTCGCCCGGTT
TATTGAAATGAACGGCTCTTTTGCTGACGAGAACAGGGGCTGGTGAAATGCAGTTTAAGGTTTACACCTA
TAAAAGAGAGAGCCGTTATCGTCTGTTTGTGGATGTACAGAGTGATATTATTGACACGCCCGGGCGACGG
ATGGTGATCCCCCTGGCCAGTGCACGTCTGCTGTCAGATAAAGTCTCCCGTGAACTTTACCCGGTGGTGC
ATATCGGGGATGAAAGCTGGCGCATGATGACCACCGATATGGCCAGTGTGCCGGTCTCCGTTATCGGGGA
AGAAGTGGCTGATCTCAGCCACCGCGAAAATGACATCAAAAACGCCATTAACCTGATGTTCTGGGGAATA
TAAATGTCAGGCTCCCTTATACACAGCCAGTCTGCAGGTCGACCATAGTGACTGGATATGTTGTGTTTTA
CAGTATTATGTAGTCTGTTTTTTATGCAAAATCTAATTTAATATATTGATATTTATATCATTTTACGTTT
CTCGTTCAGCTTTCTTGTACAAAGTGGTTGATAACAGCATGGTGAGCAAGGGCGAGGAGCTGTTCACCGG
GGTGGTGCCCATCCTGGTCGAGCTGGACGGCGACGTAAACGGCCACAAGTTCAGCGTGTCCGGCGAGGGC
GAGGGCGATGCCACCTACGGCAAGCTGACCCTGAAGTTCATCTGCACCACCGGCAAGCTGCCCGTGCCCT
GGCCCACCCTCGTGACCACCTTCGGCTACGGCCTGATGTGCTTCGCCCGCTACCCCGACCACATGAAGCA
GCACGACTTCTTCAAGTCCGCCATGCCCGAAGGCTACGTCCAGGAGCGCACCATCTTCTTCAAGGACGAC
GGCAACTACAAGACCCGCGCCGAGGTGAAGTTCGAGGGCGACACCCTGGTGAACCGCATCGAGCTGAAGG
GCATCGACTTCAAGGAGGACGGCAACATCCTGGGGCACAAGCTGGAGTACAACTACAACAGCCACAACGT
CTATATCATGGCCGACAAGCAGAAGAACGGCATCAAGGTGAACTTCAAGATCCGCCACAACATCGAGGAC
GGCAGCGTGCAGCTCGCCGACCACTACCAGCAGAACACCCCCATCGGCGACGGCCCCGTGCTGCTGCCCG
ACAACCACTACCTGAGCTACCAGTCCGCCCTGAGCAAAGACCCCAACGAGAAGCGCGATCACATGGTCCT
GCTGGAGTTCGTGACCGCCGCCGGGATCACTCTCGGCATGGACGAGCTGTACAAGTGAGCTTAGAGCTCG
AATTTCCCCGATCGTTCAAACATTTGGCAATAAAGTTTCTTAAGATTGAATCCTGTTGCCGGTCTTGCGA
TGATTATCATATAATTTCTGTTGAATTACGTTAAGCATGTAATAATTAACATGTAATGCATGACGTTATT
TATGAGATGGGTTTTTATGATTAGAGTCCCGCAATTATACATTTAATACGCGATAGAAAACAAAATATAG
CGCGCAAACTAGGATAAATTATCGCGCGCGGTGTCATCTATGTTACTAGATCGGGAATTGGTTCCGGAAC
CAATTCGTAATCATGGTCATAGCTGTTTCCTGTGTGAAATTGTTATCCGCTCACAATTCCACACAACATA
CGAGCCGGAAGCATAAAGTGTAAAGCCTGGGGTGCCTAATGAGTGAGCTAACTCACATTAGGCTGAATTA
GGCGCGCCTATTTCTGAATTCAACACATTGCGGACGTTTTTAATGTACTGAATTAACGCCGAATTAATTC
GGGGGATCTGGATTTTAGTACTGGATTTTGGTTTTAGGAATTAGAAATTTTATTGATAGAAGTATTTTAC
AAATACAAATACATACTAAGGGTTTCTTATATGCTCAACACATGAGCGAAACCCTATAGGAACCCTAATT
CCCTTATCTGGGAACTACTCACACATTATTATGGAGAAACTCGAGCTTGTCGATCGACTCTAGCTAGAGG
ATCGATCCGAACCCCAGAGTCCCGCTCAGAAGAACTCGTCAAGAAGGCGATAGAAGGCGATGCGCTGCGA
ATCGGGAGCGGCGATACCGTAAAGCACGAGGAAGCGGTCAGCCCATTCGCCGCCAAGCTCTTCAGCAATA
TCACGGGTAGCCAACGCTATGTCCTGATAGCGGTCCGCCACACCCAGCCGGCCACAGTCGATGAATCCAG
AAAAGCGGCCATTTTCCACCATGATATTCGGCAAGCAGGCATCGCCATGTGTCACGACGAGATCCTCGCC
GTCGGGCATGCGCGCCTTGAGCCTGGCGAACAGTTCGGCTGGCGCGAGCCCCTGATGCTCTTCGTCCAGA
TCATCCTGATCGACAAGACCGGCTTCCATCCGAGTACGTGCTCGCTCGATGCGATGTTTCGCTTGGTGGT
CGAATGGGCAGGTAGCCGGATCAAGCGTATGCAGCCGCCGCATTGCATCAGCCATGATGGATACTTTCTC
GGCAGGAGCAAGGTGAGATGACAGGAGATCCTGCCCCGGCACTTCGCCCAATAGCAGCCAGTCCCTTCCC
GCTTCAGTGACAACGTCGAGCACAGCTGCGCAAGGAACGCCCGTCGTGGCCAGCCACGATAGCCGCGCTG
CCTCGTCCTGGAGTTCATTCAGGGCACCGGACAGGTCGGTCTTGACAAAAAGAACCGGGCGCCCCTGCGC
TGACAGCCGGAACACGGCGGCATCAGAGCAGCCGATTGTCTGTTGTGCCCAGTCATAGCCGAATAGCCTC
TCCACCCAAGCGGCCGGAGAACCTGCGTGCAATCCATCTTGTTCAATCCCCATGGTCGATCGACAGATCT
GCGAAAGCTCGAGAGAGATAGATTTGTAGAGAGAGACTGGTGATTTCAGCGTGTCCTCTCCAAATGAAAT
GAACTTCCTTATATAGAGGAAGGGTCTTGCGAAGGATAGTGGGATTGTGCGTCATCCCTTACGTCAGTGG
AGATATCACATCAATCCACTTGCTTTGAAGACGTGGTTGGAACGTCTTCTTTTTCCACGATGCTCCTCGT
GGGTGGGGGTCCATCTTTGGGACCACTGTCGGCAGAGGCATCTTGAACGATAGCCTTTCCTTTATCGCAA
TGATGGCATTTGTAGGTGCCACCTTCCTTTTCTACTGTCCTTTTGATGAAGTGACAGATAGCTGGGCAAT
GGAATCCGAGGAGGTTTCCCGATATTACCCTTTGTTGAAAAGTCTCAATAGCCCTTTGGTCTTCTGAGAC
TGTATCTTTGATATTCTTGGAGTAGACGAGAGTGTCGTGCTCCACCATGTTCACATCAATCCACTTGCTT
TGAAGACGTGGTTGGAACGTCTTCTTTTTCCACGATGCTCCTCGTGGGTGGGGGTCCATCTTTGGGACCA
CTGTCGGCAGAGGCATCTTGAACGATAGCCTTTCCTTTATCGCAATGATGGCATTTGTAGGTGCCACCTT
CCTTTTCTACTGTCCTTTTGATGAAGTGACAGATAGCTGGGCAATGGAATCCGAGGAGGTTTCCCGATAT
TACCCTTTGTTGAAAAGTCTCAATAGCCCTTTGGTCTTCTGAGACTGTATCTTTGATATTCTTGGAGTAG
ACGAGAGTGTCGTGCTCCACCATGTTGGCAAGCTGCTCTAGCCAATACGCAAACCGAATTCAGAAATAAA
TTCAGCCTAATTCGGCGTTAATTCAGTACATTAAAAACGTCCGCAATGTGTTATTAAGTTGTCTAAGCGT
CAATTTGTTTACACCACAATATATCCTGCCACCAGCCAGCCAACAGCTCCCCGACCGGCAGCTCGGCACA
AAATCACCACTCGATACAGGCAGCCCATCAGTCCGGGACGGCGTCAGCGGGAGAGCCGTTGTAAGGCGGC
AGACTTTGCTCATGTTACCGATGCTATTCGGAAGAACGGCAACTAAGCTGCCGGGTTTGAAACACGGATG
ATCTCGCGGAGGGTAGCATGTTGATTGTAACGATGACAGAGCGTTGCTGCCTGTGATCAATTCGGGCACG
AACCCAGTGGACATAAGCCTGTTCGGTTCGTAAGCTGTAATGCAAGTAGCGTATGCGCTCACGCAACTGG
TCCAGAACCTTGACCGAACGCAGCGGTGGTAACGGCGCAGTGGCGGTTTTCATGGCTTGTTATGACTGTT
TTTTTGGGGTACAGTCTATGCCTCGGGCATCCAAGCAGCAAGCGCGTTACGCCGTGGGTCGATGTTTGAT
GTTATGGAGCAGCAACGATGTTACGCAGCAGGGCAGTCGCCCTAAAACAAAGTTAAACATCATGGGGGAA
GCGGTGATCGCCGAAGTATCGACTCAACTATCAGAGGTAGTTGGCGTCATCGAGCGCCATCTCGAACCGA
CGTTGCTGGCCGTACATTTGTACGGCTCCGCAGTGGATGGCGGCCTGAAGCCACACAGTGATATTGATTT
GCTGGTTACGGTGACCGTAAGGCTTGATGAAACAACGCGGCGAGCTTTGATCAACGACCTTTTGGAAACT
TCGGCTTCCCCTGGAGAGAGCGAGATTCTCCGCGCTGTAGAAGTCACCATTGTTGTGCACGACGACATCA
TTCCGTGGCGTTATCCAGCTAAGCGCGAACTGCAATTTGGAGAATGGCAGCGCAATGACATTCTTGCAGG
TATCTTCGAGCCAGCCACGATCGACATTGATCTGGCTATCTTGCTGACAAAAGCAAGAGAACATAGCGTT
GCCTTGGTAGGTCCAGCGGCGGAGGAACTCTTTGATCCGGTTCCTGAACAGGATCTATTTGAGGCGCTAA
ATGAAACCTTAACGCTATGGAACTCGCCGCCCGACTGGGCTGGCGATGAGCGAAATGTAGTGCTTACGTT
GTCCCGCATTTGGTACAGCGCAGTAACCGGCAAAATCGCGCCGAAGGATGTCGCTGCCGACTGGGCAATG
GAGCGCCTGCCGGCCCAGTATCAGCCCGTCATACTTGAAGCTAGACAGGCTTATCTTGGACAAGAAGAAG
ATCGCTTGGCCTCGCGCGCAGATCAGTTGGAAGAATTTGTCCACTACGTGAAAGGCGAGATCACCAAGGT
AGTCGGCAAATAATGTCTAGCTAGAAATTCGTTCAAGCCGACGCCGCTTCGCGGCGCGGCTTAACTCAAG
CGTTAGATGCACTAAGCACATAATTGCTCACAGCCAAACTATCAGGTCAAGTCTGCTTTTATTATTTTTA
AGCGTGCATAATAAGCCCTACACAAATTGGGAGATATATCATGCATGACCAAAATCCCTTAACGTGAGTT
TTCGTTCCACTGAGCGTCAGACCCCGTAGAAAAGATCAAAGGATCTTCTTGAGATCCTTTTTTTCTGCGC
GTAATCTGCTGCTTGCAAACAAAAAAACCACCGCTACCAGCGGTGGTTTGTTTGCCGGATCAAGAGCTAC
CAACTCTTTTTCCGAAGGTAACTGGCTTCAGCAGAGCGCAGATACCAAATACTGTCCTTCTAGTGTAGCC
GTAGTTAGGCCACCACTTCAAGAACTCTGTAGCACCGCCTACATACCTCGCTCTGCTAATCCTGTTACCA
GTGGCTGCTGCCAGTGGCGATAAGTCGTGTCTTACCGGGTTGGACTCAAGACGATAGTTACCGGATAAGG
CGCAGCGGTCGGGCTGAACGGGGGGTTCGTGCACACAGCCCAGCTTGGAGCGAACGACCTACACCGAACT
GAGATACCTACAGCGTGAGCTATGAGAAAGCGCCACGCTTCCCGAAGGGAGAAAGGCGGACAGGTATCCG
GTAAGCGGCAGGGTCGGAACAGGAGAGCGCACGAGGGAGCTTCCAGGGGGAAACGCCTGGTATCTTTATA
GTCCTGTCGGGTTTCGCCACCTCTGACTTGAGCGTCGATTTTTGTGATGCTCGTCAGGGGGGCGGAGCCT
ATGGAAAAACGCCAGCAACGCGGCCTTTTTACGGTTCCTGGCCTTTTGCTGGCCTTTTGCTCACATGTTC
TTTCCTGCGTTATCCCCTGATTCTGTGGATAACCGTATTACCGCCTTTGAGTGAGCTGATACCGCTCGCC
GCAGCCGAACGACCGAGCGCAGCGAGTCAGTGAGCGAGGAAGCGGAAGAGCGCCTGATGCGGTATTTTCT
CCTTACGCATCTGTGCGGTATTTCACACCGCATATGGTGCACTCTCAGTACAATCTGCTCTGATGCCGCA
TAGTTAAGCCAGTATACACTCCGCTATCGCTACGTGACTGGGTCATGGCTGCGCCCCGACACCCGCCAAC
ACCCGCTGACGCGCCCTGACGGGCTTGTCTGCTCCCGGCATCCGCTTACAGACAAGCTGTGACCGTCTCC
GGGAGCTGCATGTGTCAGAGGTTTTCACCGTCATCACCGAAACGCGCGAGGCAGGGTGCCTTGATGTGGG
CGCCGGCGGTCGAGTGGCGACGGCGCGGCTTGTCCGCGCCCTGGTAGATTGCCTGGCCGTAGGCCAGCCA
TTTTTGAGCGGCCAGCGGCCGCGATAGGCCGACGCGAAGCGGCGGGGCGTAGGGAGCGCAGCGACCGAAG
GGTAGGCGCTTTTTGCAGCTCTTCGGCTGTGCGCTGGCCAGACAGTTATGCACAGGCCAGGCGGGTTTTA
AGAGTTTTAATAAGTTTTAAAGAGTTTTAGGCGGAAAAATCGCCTTTTTTCTCTTTTATATCAGTCACTT
ACATGTGTGACCGGTTCCCAATGTACGGCTTTGGGTTCCCAATGTACGGGTTCCGGTTCCCAATGTACGG
CTTTGGGTTCCCAATGTACGTGCTATCCACAGGAAAGAGACCTTTTCGACCTTTTTCCCCTGCTAGGGCA
ATTTGCCCTAGCATCTGCTCCGTACATTAGGAACCGGCGGATGCTTCGCCCTCGATCAGGTTGCGGTAGC
GCATGACTAGGATCGGGCCAGCCTGCCCCGCCTCCTCCTTCAAATCGTACTCCGGCAGGTCATTTGACCC
GATCAGCTTGCGCACGGTGAAACAGAACTTCTTGAACTCTCCGGCGCTGCCACTGCGTTCGTAGATCGTC
TTGAACAACCATCTGGCTTCTGCCTTGCCTGCGGCGCGGCGTGCCAGGCGGTAGAGAAAACGGCCGATGC
CGGGATCGATCAAAAAGTAATCGGGGTGAACCGTCAGCACGTCCGGGTTCTTGCCTTCTGTGATCTCGCG
GTACATCCAATCAGCTAGCTCGATCTCGATGTACTCCGGCCGCCCGGTTTCGCTCTTTACGATCTTGTAG
CGGCTAATCAAGGCTTCACCCTCGGATACCGTCACCAGGCGGCCGTTCTTGGCCTTCTTCGTACGCTGCA
TGGCAACGTGCGTGGTGTTTAACCGAATGCAGGTTTCTACCAGGTCGTCTTTCTGCTTTCCGCCATCGGC
TCGCCGGCAGAACTTGAGTACGTCCGCAACGTGTGGACGGAACACGCGGCCGGGCTTGTCTCCCTTCCCT
TCCCGGTATCGGTTCATGGATTCGGTTAGATGGGAAACCGCCATCAGTACCAGGTCGTAATCCCACACAC
TGGCCATGCCGGCCGGCCCTGCGGAAACCTCTACGTGCCCGTCTGGAAGCTCGTAGCGGATCACCTCGCC
AGCTCGTCGGTCACGCTTCGACAGACGGAAAACGGCCACGTCCATGATGCTGCGACTATCGCGGGTGCCC
ACGTCATAGAGCATCGGAACGAAAAAATCTGGTTGCTCGTCGCCCTTGGGCGGCTTCCTAATCGACGGCG
CACCGGCTGCCGGCGGTTGCCGGGATTCTTTGCGGATTCGATCAGCGGCCGCTTGCCACGATTCACCGGG
GCGTGCTTCTGCCTCGATGCGTTGCCGCTGGGCGGCCTGCGCGGCCTTCAACTTCTCCACCAGGTCATCA
CCCAGCGCCGCGCCGATTTGTACCGGGCCGGATGGTTTGCGACCGCTCACGCCGATTCCTCGGGCTTGGG
GGTTCCAGTGCCATTGCAGGGCCGGCAGACAACCCAGCCGCTTACGCCTGGCCAACCGCCCGTTCCTCCA
CACATGGGGCATTCCACGGCGTCGGTGCCTGGTTGTTCTTGATTTTCCATGCCGCCTCCTTTAGCCGCTA
AAATTCATCTACTCATTTATTCATTTGCTCATTTACTCTGGTAGCTGCGCGATGTATTCAGATAGCAGCT
CGGTAATGGTCTTGCCTTGGCGTACCGCGTACATCTTCAGCTTGGTGTGATCCTCCGCCGGCAACTGAAA
GTTGACCCGCTTCATGGCTGGCGTGTCTGCCAGGCTGGCCAACGTTGCAGCCTTGCTGCTGCGTGCGCTC
GGACGGCCGGCACTTAGCGTGTTTGTGCTTTTGCTCATTTTCTCTTTACCTCATTAACTCAAATGAGTTT
TGATTTAATTTCAGCGGCCAGCGCCTGGACCTCGCGGGCAGCGTCGCCCTCGGGTTCTGATTCAAGAACG
GTTGTGCCGGCGGCGGCAGTGCCTGGGTAGCTCACGCGCTGCGTGATACGGGACTCAAGAATGGGCAGCT
CGTACCCGGCCAGCGCCTCGGCAACCTCACCGCCGATGCGCGTGCCTTTGATCGCCCGCGACACGACAAA
GGCCGCTTGTAGCCTTCCATCCGTGACCTCAATGCGCTGCTTAACCAGCTCCACCAGGTCGGCGGTGGCC
CATATGTCGTAAGGGCTTGGCTGCACCGGAATCAGCACGAAGTCGGCTGCCTTGATCGCGGACACAGCCA
AGTCCGCCGCCTGGGGCGCTCCGTCGATCACTACGAAGTCGCGCCGGCCGATGGCCTTCACGTCGCGGTC
AATCGTCGGGCGGTCGATGCCGACAACGGTTAGCGGTTGATCTTCCCGCACGGCCGCCCAATCGCGGGCA
CTGCCCTGGGGATCGGAATCGACTAACAGAACATCGGCCCCGGCGAGTTGCAGGGCGCGGGCTAGATGGG
TTGCGATGGTCGTCTTGCCTGACCCGCCTTTCTGGTTAAGTACAGCGATAACCTTCATGCGTTCCCCTTG
CGTATTTGTTTATTTACTCATCGCATCATATACGCAGCGACCGCATGACGCAAGCTGTTTTACTCAAATA
CACATCACCTTTTTAGACGGCGGCGCTCGGTTTCTTCAGCGGCCAAGCTGGCCGGCCAGGCCGCCAGCTT
GGCATCAGACAAACCGGCCAGGATTTCATGCAGCCGCACGGTTGAGACGTGCGCGGGCGGCTCGAACACG
TACCCGGCCGCGATCATCTCCGCCTCGATCTCTTCGGTAATGAAAAACGGTTCGTCCTGGCCGTCCTGGT
GCGGTTTCATGCTTGTTCCTCTTGGCGTTCATTCTCGGCGGCCGCCAGGGCGTCGGCCTCGGTCAATGCG
TCCTCACGGAAGGCACCGCGCCGCCTGGCCTCGGTGGGCGTCACTTCCTCGCTGCGCTCAAGTGCGCGGT
ACAGGGTCGAGCGATGCACGCCAAGCAGTGCAGCCGCCTCTTTCACGGTGCGGCCTTCCTGGTCGATCAG
CTCGCGGGCGTGCGCGATCTGTGCCGGGGTGAGGGTAGGGCGGGGGCCAAACTTCACGCCTCGGGCCTTG
GCGGCCTCGCGCCCGCTCCGGGTGCGGTCGATGATTAGGGAACGCTCGAACTCGGCAATGCCGGCGAACA
CGGTCAACACCATGCGGCCGGCCGGCGTGGTGGTGTCGGCCCACGGCTCTGCCAGGCTACGCAGGCCCGC
GCCGGCCTCCTGGATGCGCTCGGCAATGTCCAGTAGGTCGCGGGTGCTGCGGGCCAGGCGGTCTAGCCTG
GTCACTGTCACAACGTCGCCAGGGCGTAGGTGGTCAAGCATCCTGGCCAGCTCCGGGCGGTCGCGCCTGG
TGCCGGTGATCTTCTCGGAAAACAGCTTGGTGCAGCCGGCCGCGTGCAGTTCGGCCCGTTGGTTGGTCAA
GTCCTGGTCGTCGGTGCTGACGCGGGCATAGCCCAGCAGGCCAGCGGCGGCGCTCTTGTTCATGGCGTAA
TGTCTCCGGTTCTAGTCGCAAGTATTCTACTTTATGCGACTAAAACACGCGACAAGAAAACGCCAGGAAA
AGGGCAGGGCGGCAGCCTGTCGCGTAACTTAGGACTTGTGCGACATGTCGTTTTCAGAAGACGGCTGCAC
TGAACGTCAGAAGCCGACTGCACTATAGCAGCGGAGGGGTTGGATCAAAGTACTTTGATCCCGAGGGGAA
CCCTGTGGTTGGCATGCACATACAAATGGACGAACGGATAAACCT
Features (pLannotate 1.2.2; 28 found; start..end, strand, type, name):
     54..78      -  misc_feature   RB T-DNA repeat: right border repeat from nopaline C58 T-DNA
    144..298     -  CDS            lacZα (fragment): LacZα fragment of β-galactosidase; lacZ fragment
   1532..1656    +  protein_bind   attR1: mutant version of attR; recombination site for the Gateway® LR reaction LR Clonase™
   1693..1723    +  promoter       lac UV5 promoter: E. coli lac promoter with an "up" mutation
   1747..1776    +  promoter       cat promoter (fragment): promoter of the E. coli cat gene encoding chloramphenicol acetyltransferase
   1777..2436    +  CDS            CmR: chloramphenicol acetyltransferase; cat; confers resistance to chloramphenicol
   2615..2773    +  CDS            ccdA (fragment): CCDA_ECO57 - Also known as H, letA. Experimental evidence at protein level: Swiss-Prot protein existence level 1. Antitoxin component of a type II toxin-antitoxin (TA) system which inhibits the post-segregational killing (PSK) of plasmid-free cells, also referred to as a plasmid addiction system. Binds to and blocks the activity of CcdB; will also remove bound CcdB protein from the CcdB-GyrA complex by forming a CcdA-CcdB complex, a process termed rejuvenation. Functions as a transcriptional corepressor for the ccdAB operon, repression also requires CcdB (By similarity). From Escherichia coli
   2778..3080    +  CDS            ccdB: CCDB_ECOLI - Also known as G, letB, letD. Experimental evidence at protein level: Swiss-Prot protein existence level 1. Toxic component of a type II toxin-antitoxin (TA) system, functioning in plasmid maintainence. Responsible for the post- segregational killing (PSK) of plasmid-free cells, also referred to as a plasmid addiction system. Half-life of over 2 hours. Cell killing by CcdB is accompanied by filamentation, defects in chromosome and plasmid segregation, defects in cell division, formation of anucleate cells, decreased DNA synthesis and plasmid loss. Interferes with the activity of DN
   3124..3248    -  protein_bind   attR2: mutant version of attR; recombination site for the Gateway® LR reaction LR Clonase™
   3259..3975    +  CDS            Citrine: Citrine is a basic (constitutively fluorescent) yellow fluorescent protein published in 2001, derived from Aequorea victoria. It has moderate acid sensitivity.
   4000..4252    +  terminator     NOS terminator: nopaline synthase terminator and poly(A) signal
   4308..4330    -  protein_bind   lac operator (fragment): The lac repressor binds to the lac operator to inhibit transcription in E. coli. This inhibition can be relieved by adding lactose or isopropyl-β-D-thiogalactopyranoside (IPTG). lac repressor encoded by lacI
   4334..4364    -  promoter       lac promoter: promoter for the E. coli lac operon
   4379..4400    -  protein_bind   CAP binding site: CAP binding activates transcription in the presence of cAMP. E. coli catabolite activator protein
   4485..4659    -  polyA_signal   CaMV poly(A) signal: cauliflower mosaic virus polyadenylation signal
   4716..5508    -  CDS            NeoR/KanR (fragment): aminoglycoside phosphotransferase from Tn5; aph(3')-II (or nptII); confers resistance to neomycin, kanamycin, and G418 (Geneticin®)
   5576..6252    -  promoter       CaMV 35S promoter (enhanced): cauliflower mosaic virus 35S promoter with a duplicated enhancer region
   6447..6471    -  misc_feature   LB T-DNA repeat: left border repeat from nopaline C58 T-DNA
   6730..6753    +  promoter       Pc promoter (fragment): intI1 (promoter lies within the coding sequence); class 1 integron promoter
   6929..6985    +  CDS            GmR (fragment): gentamycin acetyltransferase; aacC1; confers resistance to gentamycin
   6996..7783    +  CDS            SmR (fragment): aminoglycoside adenylyltransferase (Murphy, 1985); aadA; confers resistance to spectinomycin and streptomycin
   8029..8617    +  rep_origin     ori: high-copy-number ColE1/pMB1/pBR322/pUC origin of replication
   8803..8943    -  misc_feature   bom: basis of mobility region from pBR322
   9045..9084    -  CDS            rop (fragment): Rop protein, which maintains plasmids at low copy number; rop
   9287..9481    -  rep_origin     pVS1 oriV: origin of replication for the Pseudomonas plasmid pVS1 (Heeb et al., 2000)
   9547..10620   -  CDS            pVS1 RepA: replication protein from the Pseudomonas plasmid pVS1 (Heeb et al., 2000)
  11049..11678   -  CDS            pVS1 StaA: stability protein from the Pseudomonas plasmid pVS1 (Heeb et al., 2000)
  12238..12639   -  CDS            Y4CG_SINFN (fragment): Protein inferred from homology: Swiss-Prot protein existence level 3. From Sinorhizobium fredii (strain NBRC 101917 / NGR234).
