[The description below was written by a language model from this plasmid's Addgene catalogue record and pLannotate feature annotations shown in this document.]
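Description:
pMpGWB433 is an empty Gateway destination binary vector for Agrobacterium-mediated plant transformation, built on the pMpGWB400 backbone and designed mainly for the liverwort Marchantia polymorpha, though it is also usable in other plants. The annotated sequence is about 12.9 kb. For propagation it carries a ColE1/pMB1-type origin with the pBR322 bom region for E. coli, and the pVS1 oriV with RepA and StaA for replication and stable maintenance in Agrobacterium. Bacterial selection relies on an aadA spectinomycin/streptomycin resistance gene in the backbone. Before recombination, it also relies on the chloramphenicol resistance gene within the Gateway cassette. Because that cassette also encodes the CcdB toxin, the empty vector must be maintained in a ccdB-tolerant strain such as DB3.1.

Between the nopaline-type right and left T-DNA borders lie two units. The first is the expression cassette. According to the catalogue entry, the MpHSP17.8A1 promoter sits upstream of the attR1–CmR–ccdB–attR2 cassette. The promoter is not annotated in the feature table, but an unannotated stretch before attR1 is consistent with its position. The name suggests a Marchantia small heat-shock protein gene promoter, though the record does not describe its inducibility. Directly downstream of attR2 are the Citrine coding sequence and a NOS terminator. An LR reaction with an entry clone therefore replaces the counter-selectable cassette with a gene of interest, which is expressed as a C-terminal fusion to the yellow fluorescent protein Citrine. The second unit is the plant selection marker, an nptII (NeoR/KanR) gene driven by an enhanced CaMV 35S promoter with a CaMV poly(A) signal, which allows G418 selection of transformants. The vector belongs to a series offering four alternative plant selection markers.
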