Addgene plasmid #68698: pMpGWB433
Purpose: (Empty Backbone) Gateway binary vector designed for transgenic research with Marchantia polymorpha as well as other plants
Depositing lab: Takayuki Kohchi. Depositing organization: Kyoto University, Graduate School of Biostudies. Publication: Development of Gateway Binary Vector Series with Four Different Selection Markers for the Liverwort Marchantia polymorpha. Ishizaki K, Nishihama R, Ueda M, Inoue K, Ishida S, Nishimura Y, Shikanai T, Kohchi T. PLoS One. 2015 Sep 25;10(9):e0138876. doi: 10.1371/journal.pone.0138876. eCollection 2015. PONE-D-15-25288 PubMed 26406247.
Backbone
  Vector backbone: pMpGWB400
  Backbone manufacturer: Kohchi Lab., Kyoto University
  Backbone size (bp): 9287
  Modifications to backbone: MpHSP17.8A1 promoter and coding sequence for Citrine are cloned upstream and downstream of the Gateway cassette, respectively.
  Vector type: Plant Expression
  Promoter: MpHSP17.8A1 promoter
  Selectable markers: Neomycin (select with G418)
  Tag / fusion protein: Citrine (C terminal on insert)
Growth in bacteria
  Bacterial resistance: Chloramphenicol and Spectinomycin, 25 & 50 μg/mL
  Growth temperature: 37°C
  Growth strain: DB3.1
  Copy number: High Copy
Gene/Insert
  Cloning method: Gateway Cloning
Resource information
  A portion of this plasmid was derived from a plasmid made by: The Gateway cassette was provided by Tsuyoshi Nakagawa at Shimane University, Japan.
Terms and licenses: Academic/Nonprofit Terms; Industry Terms: Not Available to Industry
How to cite: pMpGWB433 was a gift from Takayuki Kohchi (Addgene plasmid # 68698 ; http://n2t.net/addgene:68698 ; RRID:Addgene_68698)
