>Addgene plasmid #68698 | pMpGWB433 | addgene partial sequence | sequence record 128885 | CAT-R 5'-GCAACTGACTGAAATGCCTC-3'
CCTCAACTCAAAATCCACACATTATACGAGCCGGAAGCATAAAGTGTAAAGCCTGGGGTGCCTAATGCGG
CCCCTCGAGGGGCCGCCATAGTGACTGGATATGTTGTGTTTTACAGTATTATGTAGTCTGTTTTTTATGC
AAAATCTAATTTAATATATTGATATTTATATCATTTTACGTTTCTCGTTCAGCTTTTTTGTACAAACTTG
TTGATAACTCTAGATGGTGGAACTTCGCTCTCGACTGCAGGAAGATCAGACAGAACTCAACAATTCGGTG
TCGATCTCG
