>Addgene plasmid #68698 | pMpGWB433 | addgene partial sequence | sequence record 129832 | EXFP-R 5'-GTCTTGTAGTTGCCGTCGTC-3'
CCTTCGGGCATGGCGGACTTGAAGAAGTCGTGCTGCTTCATGTGGTCGGGGTAGCGGGCGAAGCACATCA
GGCCGTAGCCGAAGGTGGTCACGAGGGTGGGCCAGGGCACGGGCAGCTTGCCGGTGGTGCAGATGAACTT
CAGGGTCAGCTTGCCGTAGGTGGCATCGCCCTCGCCCTCGCCGGACACGCTGAACTTGTGGCCGTTTACG
TCGCCGTCCAGCTCGACCAGGATGGGCACCACCCCGGTGAACAGCTCCTCGCCCTTGCTCACCATGCTGT
TATCAACCACTTTGTACAAGAAAGCTGAACGAGAAACGTAAAATGATATAAATATCAATATATTAAATTA
GATTTTGCATAAAAAACAGACTACATAATACTGTAAAACACAACATATCCAGTCACTATGGTCGACCTGC
AGACTGGCTGTGTATAAGGGAGCCTGACATTTATATTCCCCAGAACATCAGGTTAATGGCGTTTTTGATG
TCATTTTCGCGGTGGCTGAGATCAGCCACTTCTTCCCCGATAACGGAGACCGGCACACTGGCCATATCGG
TGGTCATCATGCGCCAGCTTTCATCCCCGATATGCACCACCGGGTAAAGTTCACGGGAGACTTTATCTGA
CAGCAGACGTGCACTGGCCAGGGGGATCACCATCCGTCGCCCGGGCGTGTCAATAATATCACTCTGTACA
TCCACAAACAGACGATAACGGCTCTCTCTTTTATAGGTGTAAACCTTAAACTGCATTTCACCAGCCCCTG
TTCTCGTCAGCAAAAGAGCCGTTCATTTCA
